Addgene plasmid #149116: pGBW-m4046469
Purpose: Yeast Expression plasmid for SARS-CoV-2 ORF8 protein
Depositing lab: Ginkgo Bioworks & Benjie Chen. Depositing organization: Ginkgo Bioworks.
Backbone
  Vector backbone: AmpR; 2u URA3
  Backbone size w/o insert (bp): 4078
  Vector type: Yeast Expression
  Selectable markers: URA3
Growth in bacteria
  Bacterial resistance: Ampicillin, 100 μg/mL
  Growth temperature: 37°C
  Growth strain: DH5alpha
  Copy number: High Copy
Gene/Insert
  Gene/Insert name: SARS-CoV-2 ORF8 protein
  Species: S. cerevisiae (budding yeast); Severe acute respiratory syndrome coronavirus 2
  Insert size (bp): 359
  Mutation: Saccharomyces cerevisiae recode 1
  Entrez Gene: ORF8 (a.k.a. GU280_gp09)
  Promoter: pTEF1
  Tag / fusion protein: Cleavable thrombin;3xFLAG (C terminal on backbone)
  Cloning method: Unknown
Resource information
  A portion of this plasmid was derived from a plasmid made by: GinkgoBioworks
Depositor comments: NCBI Reference Sequence: YP_009724396.1. Created by gene synthesis with Not1 site. NGS used for QC was performed by Ginkgo and may not fully cover the entire plasmid.
How to cite: pGBW-m4046469 was a gift from Ginkgo Bioworks & Benjie Chen (Addgene plasmid # 149116 ; http://n2t.net/addgene:149116 ; RRID:Addgene_149116)
