[The description below was written by a language model from this plasmid's Addgene catalogue record and pLannotate feature annotations shown in this document.]
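Description:
pGBW-m4046469 is an E. coli–yeast shuttle plasmid for episomal expression of the SARS-CoV-2 ORF8 accessory protein in Saccharomyces cerevisiae. In bacteria it is maintained by a ColE1/pUC-type origin and selected with ampicillin through a β-lactamase gene that the annotation places downstream of a cat promoter. A short rop annotation sits next to AmpR, although the catalogue lists the plasmid as high copy. Phage T3 and T7 early terminators flank the bacterial origin, and a tonB terminator lies beyond the resistance cassette; these presumably insulate the modules from read-through transcription. In yeast, the 2μ origin supports multicopy episomal replication. The URA3 marker allows selection in ura3 strains on medium lacking uracil, and counterselection with 5-FOA is also possible.

The expression cassette uses the constitutive S. cerevisiae TEF1 promoter to drive an ORF8 coding sequence, followed by a CYC1 terminator. The ORF8 sequence was made by gene synthesis and recoded for budding yeast codon usage ("recode 1"), based on the NCBI reference protein. According to the record, the backbone supplies a C-terminal thrombin cleavage site followed by 3xFLAG, which would allow immunodetection or affinity capture and later removal of the tag. The automated annotation, however, detects only a short 3xFLAG fragment just downstream of the ORF. The depositor notes that the sequencing used for quality control may not cover the whole plasmid. The catalogued backbone and insert sizes also add up to less than the 5,167 nt full sequence. ORF8 is annotated as a modulator of host immune responses, and the construct provides a way to produce the tagged protein in yeast for expression, purification or interaction studies.
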