Features (pLannotate 1.2.2; 14 found; start..end, strand, type, name):
     10..417     +  promoter       TEF1 promoter: S. cerevisiae TEF1; promoter for EF-1α
    431..793     +  CDS            NS8_SARS2: Experimental evidence at protein level: Swiss-Prot protein existence level 1. Plays a role in modulating host immune response (PubMed:31986261). Binds to IL17RA receptor, leading to IL17 pathway activation and an increased secretion of pro-inflammatory factors. Contributes to cytokine storm during COVID-19 infection. From Severe acute respiratory syndrome coronavirus 2 (2019-nCoV) (SARS-CoV-2).
    811..828     +  CDS            3xFLAG (fragment): three tandem FLAG® epitope tags, followed by an enterokinase cleavage site
    906..1078    +  terminator     CYC1 terminator (fragment): S. cerevisiae CYC1; transcription terminator for CYC1
   1114..1290    +  promoter       URA3 promoter (fragment): S. cerevisiae URA3
   1291..2094    +  CDS            URA3: orotidine-5'-phosphate decarboxylase, required for uracil biosynthesis; S. cerevisiae URA3; yeast auxotrophic marker, counterselectable with 5-fluoroorotic acid (5-FOA)
   2177..3159    -  rep_origin     2μ ori: yeast 2μ plasmid origin of replication
   3237..3266    +  terminator     T3Te terminator: phage T3 early transcription terminator
   3288..3875    +  rep_origin     ori: high-copy-number ColE1/pMB1/pBR322/pUC origin of replication
   3887..3914    -  terminator     T7Te terminator: phage T7 early transcription terminator
   3938..4129    -  CDS            rop: Rop protein, which maintains plasmids at low copy number; rop
   4130..4990    -  CDS            AmpR: β-lactamase; bla; confers resistance to ampicillin, carbenicillin, and related antibiotics
   4991..5093    -  promoter       cat promoter: promoter of the E. coli cat gene encoding chloramphenicol acetyltransferase
   5094..5125    -  terminator     tonB terminator: bidirectional E. coli tonB-P14 transcription terminator
>Addgene plasmid #149116 | pGBW-m4046469 | depositor full sequence | sequence record 291569 | Full Sequence
GCGGCCGCCCCACACACCATAGCTTCAAAATGTTTCTACTCCTTTTTTACTCTTCCAGATTTTCTCGGAC
TCCGCGCATCGCCGTACCACTTCAAAACACCCAAGCACAGCATACTAAATTTCCCCTCTTTCTTCCTCTA
GGGTGTCGTTAATTACCCGTACTAAAGGTTTGGAAAAGAAAAAAGAGACCGCCTCGTTTCTTTTTCTTCG
TCGAAAAAGGCAATAAAAATTTTTATCACGTTTCTTTTTCTTGAAAATTTTTTTTTTTGATTTTTTTCTC
TTTCGATGACCTCCCATTGATATTTAAGTTAATAAACGGTCTTCAATTTCTCAAGTTTCAGTTTCATTTT
TCTTGTTCTATTACAACTTTTTTTACTTCTTGCTCATTAGAAAGAAAGCATAGCAATCTAATCTAAGTTT
TAATTACAAAATGAAATTCTTGGTTTTTCTTGGTATCATAACTACAGTAGCCGCTTTCCACCAGGAATGT
TCCTTACAAAGCTGCACGCAACATCAACCGTACGTCGTTGATGACCCATGTCCAATCCACTTCTATTCGA
AGTGGTACATTAGAGTTGGAGCTAGGAAGTCTGCACCTTTGATTGAGCTGTGTGTCGATGAAGCTGGTTC
AAAGTCTCCAATTCAATACATCGACATTGGTAATTATACTGTCTCCTGTTTGCCCTTTACCATTAACTGC
CAAGAACCAAAATTAGGCAGTTTGGTTGTCCGATGTTCTTTCTACGAAGACTTTTTGGAATATCATGATG
TGCGTGTTGTCCTAGATTTCATCCTCGTGCCGAGAGGTTCTGATTATAAAGATCATGATGGTGATTATAA
AGATCATGATATTGATTATAAAGATGATGATGATAAATAAACAGGCCCCTTTTCCTTTGTCGATATCATG
TAATTAGTTATGTCACGCTTACATTCACGCCCTCCTCCCACATCCGCTCTAACCGAAAAGGAAGGAGTTA
GACAACCTGAAGTCTAGGTCCCTATTTATTTTTTTTAATAGTTATGTTAGTATTAAGAACGTTATTTATA
TTTCAAATTTTTCTTTTTTTTCTGTACAAAGCGGCCGCCGAACCACTAGTGCACTGCAGTACACGGTTTC
CTTGAAATTTTTTTGATTCGGTAATCTCCGAACAGAAGGAAGAACGAAGGAAGGAGCACAGACTTAGATT
GGTATATATACGCATATGTAGTGTTGAAGAAACATGAAATTGCCCAGTATTCTTAACCCAACTGCACAGA
ACAAAAACGTGCAGGAAACGAAGATAAATCATGTCGAAAGCTACATATAAGGAACGTGCTGCTACTCATC
CTAGTCCTGTTGCTGCCAAGCTATTTAATATCATGCACGAAAAGCAAACAAACTTGTGTGCTTCATTGGA
TGTTCGTACCACCAAGGAATTACTGGAGTTAGTTGAAGCATTAGGTCCCAAAATTTGTTTACTAAAAACA
CATGTGGATATCTTGACTGATTTTTCCATGGAGGGCACAGTTAAGCCGCTAAAGGCATTATCCGCCAAGT
ACAATTTTTTACTCTTCGAGGACAGAAAATTTGCTGACATTGGTAATACAGTCAAATTGCAGTACTCTGC
GGGTGTATACAGAATAGCAGAATGGGCAGACATTACGAATGCACACGGTGTGGTGGGCCCAGGTATTGTT
AGCGGTTTGAAGCAGGCGGCAGAAGAAGTAACAAAGGAACCTAGAGGCCTTTTGATGTTAGCAGAATTGT
CATGCAAGGGCTCCCTATCTACTGGAGAATATACTAAGGGTACTGTTGACATTGCGAAGAGCGACAAAGA
TTTTGTTATCGGCTTTATTGCTCAAAGAGACATGGGTGGAAGAGATGAAGGTTACGATTGGTTGATTATG
ACACCCGGTGTGGGTTTAGATGACAAGGGAGATGCATTGGGTCAACAGTATAGAACCGTGGATGATGTGG
TTTCTACAGGATCTGACATTATTATTGTTGGAAGAGGACTATTTGCAAAGGGAAGGGATGCTAAGGTAGA
GGGTGAACGTTACAGAAAAGCAGGCTGGGAAGCATATTTGAGAAGATGCGGCCAGCAAAACTAAAAAACT
GTATTATAAGTAAATGCATGTATACTAAACTCACAAATTAGAGCTTCAATTTAATTATATCAGTTATTAC
CCGAGTAACGAAGCATCTGTGCTTCATTTTGTAGAACAAAAATGCAACGCGAGAGCGCTAATTTTTCAAA
CAAAGAATCTGAGCTGCATTTTTACAGAACAGAAATGCAACGCGAAAGCGCTATTTTACCAACGAAGAAT
CTGTGCTTCATTTTTGTAAAACAAAAATGCAACGCGAGAGCGCTAATTTTTCAAACAAAGAATCTGAGCT
GCATTTTTACAGAACAGAAATGCAACGCGAGAGCGCTATTTTACCAACAAAGAATCTATACTTCTTTTTT
GTTCTACAAAAATGCATCCCGAGAGCGCTATTTTTCTAACAAAGCATCTTAGATTACTTTTTTTCTCCTT
TGTGCGCTCTATAATGCAGTCTCTTGATAACTTTTTGCACTGTAGGTCCGTTAAGGTTAGAAGAAGGCTA
CTTTGGTGTCTATTTTCTCTTCCATAAAAAAAGCCTGACTCCACTTCCCGCGTTTACTGATTACTAGCGA
AGCTGCGGGTGCATTTTTTCAAGATAAAGGCATCCCCGATTATATTCTATACCGATGTGGATTGCGCATA
CTTTGTGAACAGAAAGTGATAGCGTTGATGATTCTTCATTGGTCAGAAAATTATGAACGGTTTCTTCTAT
TTTGTCTCTATATACTACGTATAGGAAATGTTTACATTTTCGTATTGTTTTCGATTCACTCTATGAATAG
TTCTTACTACAATTTTTTTGTCTAAAGAGTAATACTAGAGATAAACATAAAAAATGTAGAGGTCGAGTTT
AGATGCAAGTTCAAGGAGCGAAAGGTGGATGGGTAGGTTATATAGGGATATAGCACAGAGATATATAGCA
AAGAGATACTTTTGAGCAATGTTTGTGGAAGCGGTATTCGCAATATTTTAGTAGCTCGTTACAGTCCGGT
GCGTTTTTGGTTTTTTGAAAGTGCGTCATCAGAGCGCTTTTGGTTTTCAAAAGCGCTCTGAAGTTCCTAT
ACTTTCTAGCTAGAGAATAGGAACTTCCCGAGCGGCCGCGTGTTACAAGCTTGACTCCAGCGTAACTGGA
CTGCAATCAACTCACTGGCTCACCTTCACGGGTGGGCCTTTCTTCGGTAGAAAATCAAAGGATCTTCTTG
AGATCCTTTTTTTCTGCGCGTAATCTGCTGCTTGCAAACAAAAAAACCACCGCTACCAGCGGTGGTTTGT
TTGCCGGATCAAGAGCTACCAACTCTTTTTCCGAGGTAACTGGCTTCAGCAGAGCGCAGATACCAAATAC
TGTTCTTCTAGTGTAGCCGTAGTTAGGCCACCACTTCAAGAACTCTGTAGCACCGCCTACATACCTCGCT
CTGCTAATCCTGTTACCAGTGGCTGCTGCCAGTGGCGATAAGTCGTGTCTTACCGGGTTGGACTCAAGAC
GATAGTTACCGGATAAGGCGCAGCGGTCGGGCTGAACGGGGGGTTCGTGCACACAGCCCAGCTTGGAGCG
AACGACCTACACCGAACTGAGATACCTACAGCGTGAGCTATGAGAAAGCGCCACGCTTCCCGAAGGGAGA
AAGGCGGACAGGTATCCGGTAAGCGGCAGGGTCGGAACAGGAGAGCGCACGAGGGAGCTTCCAGGGGTAA
ACGCCTGGTATCTTTATAGTCCTGTCGGGTTTCGCCACCTCTGACTTGAGCATCGATTTTTGTGATGCTC
GTCAGGGGGGCGGAGCCTATGGAAAAACGCCAGCAACGCAGAAAGGCCCACCCGAAGGTGAGCCAGGTGA
TTACATTTGGGCCCTCATCAGAGGTTTTCACCGTCATCACCGAAACGCGCGAGGCAGCTGCGGTAAAGCT
CATCAGCGTGGTCGTGAAGCGATTCACAGATGTCTGCCTGTTCATCCGCGTCCAGCTCGTTGAGTTTCTC
CAGAAGCGTTAATGTCTGGCTTCTGATAAAGCGGGCCATGTTAAGGGCGGTTTTTTCCTGTTTGGTCACT
TACCAATGCTTAATCAGTGAGGCACCTATCTCAGCGATCTGTCTATTTCGTTCATCCATAGTTGCCTGAC
TCCCCGTCGTGTAGATAACTACGATGCGGGAGGGCTTACCATCTGGCCCCAGTGCTGCAATGATACCGCG
AGACCCACGCTCACCGGCTCCAGATTTATCAGCAATAAACCAGCCAGCCGGGAGGGCCGAGCGCAGAAGT
GATCCTGCAACTTTATCCGCCTCCATCCAGTCTATTAATTGTTGCCGGGAAGCTAGAGTAAGTAGTTCGC
CAGTTAATAGTTTGCGCAACGTTGTTGCCATTGCTACAGGCATCGTGGTGTCACGCTCGTCGTTTGGTAT
GGCTTCATTCAGCTCCGGTTCCCAACGATCAAGGCGAGTTACATGATCCCCCATGTTGTGCAAAAAAGCG
GTTAGCTCCTTCGGTCCTCCGATCGTTGCCAGAAGTAAGTTGGCCGCAGTGTTATCACTCATGGTTATGG
CAGCACTGCATAATTCTCTTACTGTCATGCCATCCGTGAGATGCTTTTCTGTGACTGGTGAGTACTCAAC
CAAGTCATTCTGAGAATAGTGTATGCGGCGACCGAGTTGCTCTTGCCCGGCGTCAATACGGGATAATACC
GCGCCACATAGCAGAACTTTAAAAGTGCTCATCATTGGAAAACGTTCTTCGGGGCGTAAACTCTCAAGGA
TCTTACCGCTGTTGAGATCCAGTTCGATGTAACCCACTCGTGCACCCAACTGATCTTCAGCATCTTTTAC
TTTCACCAGCGTTTCTGGGTGAGCAAAAACAGGAAGGCAAAATGCCGCAAAAAAGGGAATAAGGGCGACA
CGGAAATGTTGAATACTCATTTTAGCTTCCTTAGCTCCTGAAAATCTCGATAACTCAAAAAATACGCCCG
GTAGTGATCTTATTTCATTATGGTGAAAGTTGGAACCTCTTACGTGCCGATCAAGTCAAAAGCCTCCGGT
CGGAGGCTTTTGACTTTCTGCTATGGAGGTCAGGTATGATTTAAATGGTCAGTTAGA
