>Addgene plasmid #149116 | pGBW-m4046469 | addgene partial sequence | sequence record 298136 | Ginkgo NGS Result
GCGGCCGCCCCACACACCATAGCTTCAAAATGTTTCTACTCCTTTTTTACTCTTCCAGATTTTCTCGGAC
TCCGCGCATCGCCGTACCACTTCAAAACACCCAAGCACAGCATACTAAATTTCCCCTCTTTCTTCCTCTA
GGGTGTCGTTAATTACCCGTACTAAAGGTTTGGAAAAGAAAAAAGAGACCGCCTCGTTTCTTTTTCTTCG
ATAAAAATTTTTATCACGTTTCTTTTTCTTGAAAATTTTTTTTTTTGATTTTTTTCTCTTTCGATGACCT
CCCATTGATATTTAAGTTAATAAACGGTCTTCAATTTCTCAAGTTTCAGTTTCATTTTTCTTGTTCTATT
ACAACTTTTTTTACTTCTTGCTCATTAGAAAGAAAGCATAGCAATCTAATCTAAGTTTTAATTACAAAAT
GAAATTCTTGGTTTTTCTTGGTATCATAACTACAGTAGCCGCTTTCCACCAGGAATGTTCCTTACAAAGC
TGCACGCAACATCAACCGTACGTCGTTGATGACCCATGTCCAATCCACTTCTATTCGAAGTGGTACATTA
GAGTTGGAGCTAGGAAGTCTGCACCTTTGATTGAGCTGTGTGTCGATGAAGCTGGTTCAAAGTCTCCAAT
TCAATACATCGACATTGGTAATTATACTGTCTCCTGTTTGCCCTTTACCATTAACTGCCAAGAACCAAAA
TTAGGCAGTTTGGTTGTCCGATGTTCTTTCTACGAAGACTTTTTGGAATATCATGATGTGCGTGTTGTCC
TAGATTTCATCCTCGTGCCGAGAGGTTCTGATTATAAAGATCATGATGGTGATTATAAAGATCATGATAT
TGATTATAAAGATGATGATGATAAATAAACAGGCCCCTTTTCCTTTGTCGATATCATGTAATTAGTTATG
TCACGCTTACATTCACGCCCTCCTCCCACATCCGCTCTAACCGAAAAGGAAGGAGTTAGACAACCTGAAG
TCTAGGTCCCTATTTATTTTTTTTAATAGTTATGTTAGTATTAAGAACGTTATTTATATTTCAAATTTTT
CTTTTTTTTCTGTACAAAGCGGCCGCCGAACCACTAGTGCACTGCAGTACACGGTTTCCTTGAAATTTTT
TTGATTCGGTAATCTCCGAACAGAAGGAAGAACGAAGGAAGGAGCACAGACTTAGATTGGTATATATACG
CATATGTAGTGTTGAAGAAACATGAAATTGCCCAGTATTCTTAACCCAACTGCACAGAACAAAAACGTGC
AGGAAACGAAGATAAATCATGTCGAAAGCTACATATAAGGAACGTGCTGCTACTCATCCTAGTCCTGTTG
CTGCCAAGCTATTTAATATCATGCACGAAAAGCAAACAAACTTGTGTGCTTCATTGGATGTTCGTACCAC
CAAGGAATTACTGGAGTTAGTTGAAGCATTAGGTCCCAAAATTTGTTTACTAAAAACACATGTGGATATC
TTGACTGATTTTTCCATGGAGGGCACAGTTAAGCCGCTAAAGGCATTATCCGCCAAGTACAATTTTTTAC
TCTTCGAGGACAGAAAATTTGCTGACATTGGTAATACAGTCAAATTGCAGTACTCTGCGGGTGTATACAG
AATAGCAGAATGGGCAGACATTACGAATGCACACGGTGTGGTGGGCCCAGGTATTGTTAGCGGTTTGAAG
CAGGCGGCAGAAGAAGTAACAAAGGAACCTAGAGGCCTTTTGATGTTAGCAGAATTGTCATGCAAGGGCT
CCCTATCTACTGGAGAATATACTAAGGGTACTGTTGACATTGCGAAGAGCGACAAAGATTTTGTTATCGG
CTTTATTGCTCAAAGAGACATGGGTGGAAGAGATGAAGGTTACGATTGGTTGATTATGACACCCGGTGTG
GGTTTAGATGACAAGGGAGATGCATTGGGTCAACAGTATAGAACCGTGGATGATGTGGTTTCTACAGGAT
CTGACATTATTATTGTTGGAAGAGGACTATTTGCAAAGGGAAGGGATGCTAAGGTAGAGGGTGAACGTTA
CAGAAAAGCAGGCTGGGAAGCATATTTGAGAAGATGCGGCCAGCAAAACTAAAAAACTGTATTATAAGTA
AATGCATGTATACTAAACTCACAAATTAGAGCTTCAATTTAATTATATCAGTTATTACCCGAGTAACGAA
GCATCTGTGCTTCATTTTGTAGAACAAAAATGCAACGCGAGAGCGCTAATTTTTCAAACAAAGAATCTGA
GCTGCATTTTTACAGAACAGAAATGCAACGCGAAAGCGCTATTTTACCAACGAAGAATCTGTGCTTCATT
TTTGTAAAACAAAAATGCAACGCGAGAGCGCTAATTTTTCAAACAAAGAATCTGAGCTGCATTTTTACAG
AACAGAAATGCAACGCGAGAGCGCTATTTTACCAACAAAGAATCTATACTTCTTTTTTGTTCTACAAAAA
TGCATCCCGAGAGCGCTATTTTTCTAACAAAGCATCTTAGATTACTTTTTTTCTCCTTTGTGCGCTCTAT
AATGCAGTCTCTTGATAACTTTTTGCACTGTAGGTCCGTTAAGGTTAGAAGAAGGCTACTTTGGTGTCTA
TTTTCTCTTCCATAAAAAAAGCCTGACTCCACTTCCCGCGTTTACTGATTACTAGCGAAGCTGCGGGTGC
ATTTTTTCAAGATAAAGGCATCCCCGATTATATTCTATACCGATGTGGATTGCGCATACTTTGTGAACAG
AAAGTGATAGCGTTGATGATTCTTCATTGGTCAGAAAATTATGAACGGTTTCTTCTATTTTGTCTCTATA
TACTACGTATAGGAAATGTTTACATTTTCGTATTGTTTTCGATTCACTCTATGAATAGTTCTTACTACAA
TTTTTTTGTCTAAAGAGTAATACTAGAGATAAACATAAAAAATGTAGAGGTCGAGTTTAGATGCAAGTTC
AAGGAGCGAAAGGTGGATGGGTAGGTTATATAGGGATATAGCACAGAGATATATAGCAAAGAGATACTTT
TGAGCAATGTTTGTGGAAGCGGTATTCGCAATATTTTAGTAGCTCGTTACAGTCCGGTGCGTTTTTGGTT
TTTTGAAAGTGCGTCATCAGAGCGCTTTTGGTTTTCAAAAGCGCTCTGAAGTTCCTATACTTTCTAGCTA
GAGAATAGGAACTTCCCGAGCGGCCGCGTGTTACAAGCTTGACTCCAGCGTAACTGGACTGCAATCAACT
CACTGGCTCACCTTCACGGGTGGGCCTTTCTTCGGTAGAAAATCAAAGGATCTTCTTGAGATCCTTTTTT
TCTGCGCGTAATCTGCTGCTTGCAAACAAAAAAACCACCGCTACCAGCGGTGGTTTGTTTGCCGGATCAA
GAGCTACCAACTCTTTTTCCGAGGTAACTGGCTTCAGCAGAGCGCAGATACCAAATACTGTTCTTCTAGT
GTAGCCGTAGTTAGGCCACCACTTCAAGAACTCTGTAGCACCGCCTACATACCTCGCTCTGCTAATCCTG
TTACCAGTGGCTGCTGCCAGTGGCGATAAGTCGTGTCTTACCGGGTTGGACTCAAGACGATAGTTACCGG
ATAAGGCGCAGCGGTCGGGCTGAACGGGGGGTTCGTGCACACAGCCCAGCTTGGAGCGAACGACCTACAC
CGAACTGAGATACCTACAGCGTGAGCTATGAGAAAGCGCCACGCTTCCCGAAGGGAGAAAGGCGGACAGG
TATCCGGTAAGCGGCAGGGTCGGAACAGGAGAGCGCACGAGGGAGCTTCCAGGGGTAAACGCCTGGTATC
TTTATAGTCCTGTCGGGTTTCGCCACCTCTGACTTGAGCATCGATTTTTGTGATGCTCGTCAGGGGGGCG
GAGCCTATGGAAAAACGCCAGCAACGCAGAAAGGCCCACCCGAAGGTGAGCCAGGTGATTACATTTGGGC
CCTCATCAGAGGTTTTCACCGTCATCACCGAAACGCGCGAGGCAGCTGCGGTAAAGCTCATCAGCGTGGT
CGTGAAGCGATTCACAGATGTCTGCCTGTTCATCCGCGTCCAGCTCGTTGAGTTTCTCCAGAAGCGTTAA
TGTCTGGCTTCTGATAAAGCGGGCCATGTTAAGGGCGGTTTTTTCCTGTTTGGTCACTTACCAATGCTTA
ATCAGTGAGGCACCTATCTCAGCGATCTGTCTATTTCGTTCATCCATAGTTGCCTGACTCCCCGTCGTGT
AGATAACTACGATGCGGGAGGGCTTACCATCTGGCCCCAGTGCTGCAATGATACCGCGAGACCCACGCTC
ACCGGCTCCAGATTTATCAGCAATAAACCAGCCAGCCGGGAGGGCCGAGCGCAGAAGTGATCCTGCAACT
TTATCCGCCTCCATCCAGTCTATTAATTGTTGCCGGGAAGCTAGAGTAAGTAGTTCGCCAGTTAATAGTT
TGCGCAACGTTGTTGCCATTGCTACAGGCATCGTGGTGTCACGCTCGTCGTTTGGTATGGCTTCATTCAG
CTCCGGTTCCCAACGATCAAGGCGAGTTACATGATCCCCCATGTTGTGCAAAAAAGCGGTTAGCTCCTTC
GGTCCTCCGATCGTTGCCAGAAGTAAGTTGGCCGCAGTGTTATCACTCATGGTTATGGCAGCACTGCATA
ATTCTCTTACTGTCATGCCATCCGTGAGATGCTTTTCTGTGACTGGTGAGTACTCAACCAAGTCATTCTG
AGAATAGTGTATGCGGCGACCGAGTTGCTCTTGCCCGGCGTCAATACGGGATAATACCGCGCCACATAGC
AGAACTTTAAAAGTGCTCATCATTGGAAAACGTTCTTCGGGGCGTAAACTCTCAAGGATCTTACCGCTGT
TGAGATCCAGTTCGATGTAACCCACTCGTGCACCCAACTGATCTTCAGCATCTTTTACTTTCACCAGCGT
TTCTGGGTGAGCAAAAACAGGAAGGCAAAATGCCGCAAAAAAGGGAATAAGGGCGACACGGAAATGTTGA
ATACTCATTTTAGCTTCCTTAGCTCCTGAAAATCTCGATAACTCAAAAAATACGCCCGGTAGTGATCTTA
TTTCATTATGGTGAAAGTTGGAACCTCTTACGTGCCGATCAAGTCAAAAGCCTCCGGTCGGAGGCTTTTG
ACTTTCTGCTATGGAGGTCAGGTATGATTTAAATGGTCAGTTAGA
